>Addgene plasmid #185143 | LEA1_APHAV_Chakrabortee pSecTag (pBS0254) | addgene full sequence | sequence record 366637 | Addgene NGS Result
TTTCCATAGGCTCCGCCCCCCTGACGAGCATCACAAAAATCGACGCTCAAGTCAGAGGTGGCGAAACCCG
ACAGGACTATAAAGATACCAGGCGTTTCCCCCTGGAAGCTCCCTCGTGCGCTCTCCTGTTCCGACCCTGC
CGCTTACCGGATACCTGTCCGCCTTTCTCCCTTCGGGAAGCGTGGCGCTTTCTCATAGCTCACGCTGTAG
GTATCTCAGTTCGGTGTAGGTCGTTCGCTCCAAGCTGGGCTGTGTGCACGAACCCCCCGTTCAGCCCGAC
CGCTGCGCCTTATCCGGTAACTATCGTCTTGAGTCCAACCCGGTAAGACACGACTTATCGCCACTGGCAG
CAGCCACTGGTAACAGGATTAGCAGAGCGAGGTATGTAGGCGGTGCTACAGAGTTCTTGAAGTGGTGGCC
TAACTACGGCTACACTAGAAGAACAGTATTTGGTATCTGCGCTCTGCTGAAGCCAGTTACCTTCGGAAAA
AGAGTTGGTAGCTCTTGATCCGGCAAACAAACCACCGCTGGTAGCGGTGGTTTTTTTGTTTGCAAGCAGC
AGATTACGCGCAGAAAAAAAGGATCTCAAGAAGATCCTTTGATCTTTTCTACGGGGTCTGACGCTCAGTG
GAACGAAAACTCACGTTAAGGGATTTTGGTCATGAGATTATCAAAAAGGATCTTCACCTAGATCCTTTTA
AATTAAAAATGAAGTTTTAAATCAATCTAAAGTATATATGAGTAAACTTGGTCTGACAGTTACCAATGCT
TAATCAGTGAGGCACCTATCTCAGCGATCTGTCTATTTCGTTCATCCATAGTTGCCTGACTCCCCGTCGT
GTAGATAACTACGATACGGGAGGGCTTACCATCTGGCCCCAGTGCTGCAATGATACCGCGAGACCCACGC
TCACCGGCTCCAGATTTATCAGCAATAAACCAGCCAGCCGGAAGGGCCGAGCGCAGAAGTGGTCCTGCAA
CTTTATCCGCCTCCATCCAGTCTATTAATTGTTGCCGGGAAGCTAGAGTAAGTAGTTCGCCAGTTAATAG
TTTGCGCAACGTTGTTGCCATTGCTACAGGCATCGTGGTGTCACGCTCGTCGTTTGGTATGGCTTCATTC
AGCTCCGGTTCCCAACGATCAAGGCGAGTTACATGATCCCCCATGTTGTGCAAAAAAGCGGTTAGCTCCT
TCGGTCCTCCGATCGTTGTCAGAAGTAAGTTGGCCGCAGTGTTATCACTCATGGTTATGGCAGCACTGCA
TAATTCTCTTACTGTCATGCCATCCGTAAGATGCTTTTCTGTGACTGGTGAGTACTCAACCAAGTCATTC
TGAGAATAGTGTATGCGGCGACCGAGTTGCTCTTGCCCGGCGTCAATACGGGATAATACCGCGCCACATA
GCAGAACTTTAAAAGTGCTCATCATTGGAAAACGTTCTTCGGGGCGAAAACTCTCAAGGATCTTACCGCT
GTTGAGATCCAGTTCGATGTAACCCACTCGTGCACCCAACTGATCTTCAGCATCTTTTACTTTCACCAGC
GTTTCTGGGTGAGCAAAAACAGGAAGGCAAAATGCCGCAAAAAAGGGAATAAGGGCGACACGGAAATGTT
GAATACTCATACTCTTCCTTTTTCAATATTATTGAAGCATTTATCAGGGTTATTGTCTCATGAGCGGATA
CATATTTGAATGTATTTAGAAAAATAAACAAATAGGGGTTCCGCGCACATTTCCCCGAAAAGTGCCACCT
GACGTCGACGGATCGGGAGATCTCCCGATCCCCTATGGTGCACTCTCAGTACAATCTGCTCTGATGCCGC
ATAGTTAAGCCAGTATCTGCTCCCTGCTTGTGTGTTGGAGGTCGCTGAGTAGTGCGCGAGCAAAATTTAA
GCTACAACAAGGCAAGGCTTGACCGACAATTGCATGAAGAATCTGCTTAGGGTTAGGCGTTTTGCGCTGC
TTCGCGATGTACGGGCCAGATATACGCGTTGACATTGATTATTGACTAGTTATTAATAGTAATCAATTAC
GGGGTCATTAGTTCATAGCCCATATATGGAGTTCCGCGTTACATAACTTACGGTAAATGGCCCGCCTGGC
TGACCGCCCAACGACCCCCGCCCATTGACGTCAATAATGACGTATGTTCCCATAGTAACGCCAATAGGGA
CTTTCCATTGACGTCAATGGGTGGAGTATTTACGGTAAACTGCCCACTTGGCAGTACATCAAGTGTATCA
TATGCCAAGTACGCCCCCTATTGACGTCAATGACGGTAAATGGCCCGCCTGGCATTATGCCCAGTACATG
ACCTTATGGGACTTTCCTACTTGGCAGTACATCTACGTATTAGTCATCGCTATTACCATGGTGATGCGGT
TTTGGCAGTACATCAATGGGCGTGGATAGCGGTTTGACTCACGGGGATTTCCAAGTCTCCACCCCATTGA
CGTCAATGGGAGTTTGTTTTGGCACCAAAATCAACGGGACTTTCCAAAATGTCGTAACAACTCCGCCCCA
TTGACGCAAATGGGCGGTAGGCGTGTACGGTGGGAGGTCTATATAAGCAGAGCTCTCTGGCTAACTAGAG
AACCCACTGCTTACTGGCTTATCGAAATTAATACGACTCACTATAGGGAGACCCGAATTCGCCGCCACCA
TGGATTACAAGGATGATGATGATAAGATGATGTCCTCTCAGCAGAACCAGAACCGACAGGGTGAGCAGCA
GGAGCAGGGCTACATGGAGGCGGCCAAGGAGAAGGTCGTCAACGCATGGGAGAGCACGAAGGAAACCCTC
TCGAGCACGGCTCAAGCGGCCGCCGAGAAGACGGCTGAGTTTCGCGATTCCGCCGGTGAGACCATCCGGG
ACCTGACCGGACAGGCGCAGGAGAAGGGTCAGGAGTTCAAGGAGCGCGCTGGCGAGAAGGCAGAGGAGAC
GAAGCAGCGTGCCGGGGAGAAGATGGATGAGACCAAGCAGCGGGCTGGCGAAATGCGCGAGAACGCGGGC
CAGAAGATGGAGGAGTACAAGCAGCAGGGCAAGGGCAAGGCCGAGGAGCTTCGCGACACTGCCGCCGAGA
AGCTCCACCAGGCTGGCGAGAAGGTCAAGGGCCGCGACTAAGGGTGTTTGTGGTTTTGTTGTGTGGTATT
GTGATCAGCACGTGTTGACAATTAATCATCGGCATAGTATATCGGCATAGTATAATACGACAAGGTGAGG
AACTAAACCATGGCCAAGTTGACCAGTGCCGTTCCGGTGCTCACCGCGCGCGACGTCGCCGGAGCGGTCG
AGTTCTGGACCGACCGGCTCGGGTTCTCCCGGGACTTCGTGGAGGACGACTTCGCCGGTGTGGTCCGGGA
CGACGTGACCCTGTTCATCAGCGCGGTCCAGGACCAGGTGGTGCCGGACAACACCCTGGCCTGGGTGTGG
GTGCGCGGCCTGGACGAGCTGTACGCCGAGTGGTCGGAGGTCGTGTCCACGAACTTCCGGGACGCCTCCG
GGCCGGCCATGACCGAGATCGGCGAGCAGCCGTGGGGGCGGGAGTTCGCCCTGCGCGACCCGGCCGGCAA
CTGCGTGCACTTCGTGGCCGAGGAGCAGGACTGACACGTGCTACGAGATTTCGATTCCACCGCCGCCTTC
TATGAAAGGTTGGGCTTCGGAATCGTTTTCCGGGACGCCGGCTGGATGATCCTCCAGCGCGGGGATCTCA
TGCTGGAGTTCTTCGCCCACCCCAACTTGTTTATTGCAGCTTATAATGGTTACAAATAAAGCAATAGCAT
CACAAATTTCACAAATAAAGCATTTTTTTCACTGCATTCTAGTTGTGGTTTGTCCAAACTCATCAATGTA
TCTTATCATGTCTGTATACCGTCGACCTCTAGCTAGAGCTTGGCGTAATCATGGTCATAGCTGTTTCCTG
TGTGAAATTGTTATCCGCTCACAATTCCACACAACATACGAGCCGGAAGCATAAAGTGTAAAGCCTGGGG
TGCCTAATGAGTGAGCTAACTTACATTAATTGCGTTGCGCTCACTGCCCGCTTTCCAGTCGGGAAACCTG
TCGTGCCAGCTGCATTAATGAATCGGCCAACGCGCGGGGAGAGGCGGTTTGCGTATTGGGCGCTCTTCCG
CTTCCTCGCTCACTGACTCGCTGCGCTCGGTCGTTCGGCTGCGGCGAGCGGTATCAGCTCACTCAAAGGC
GGTAATACGGTTATCCACAGAATCAGGGGATAACGCAGGAAAGAACATGTGAGCAAAAGGCCAGCAAAAG
GCCAGGAACCGTAAAAAGGCCGCGTTGCTGGCGTT
Features (pLannotate 1.2.2; 19 found; start..end, strand, type, name):
      1..589     -  rep_origin     ori: high-copy-number ColE1/pMB1/pBR322/pUC origin of replication
    760..1620    -  CDS            AmpR: β-lactamase; bla; confers resistance to ampicillin, carbenicillin, and related antibiotics
   1621..1725    -  promoter       AmpR promoter: bla
   1784..1836    -  misc_feature   bom (fragment): basis of mobility region from pBR322
   1991..2370    +  enhancer       CMV enhancer: human cytomegalovirus immediate early enhancer
   2371..2574    +  promoter       CMV promoter: human cytomegalovirus (CMV) immediate early promoter
   2570..2603    +  LTR            5' LTR (truncated) (fragment): truncated 5' long terminal repeat (LTR) from HIV-1
   2619..2637    +  promoter       T7 promoter: promoter for bacteriophage T7 RNA polymerase
   2662..2686    +  CDS            2xFLAG (fragment): two tandem FLAG® epitope tags
   2705..3004    +  CDS            LEA1_APHAV (fragment): Experimental evidence at transcript level: Swiss-Prot protein existence level 2. May be involved in defense against water stress. From Aphelenchus avenae (Mycophagous nematode worm).
   3164..3211    +  promoter       EM7 promoter: synthetic bacterial promoter&nbsp
   3230..3604    +  CDS            BleoR: antibiotic-binding protein; Sh ble from Streptoalloteichus hindustanus; confers resistance to bleomycin, phleomycin, and Zeocin™
   3614..3739    +  CDS            ble (fragment): BLE_KLEPN - Experimental evidence at protein level: Swiss-Prot protein existence level 1. Binding protein with a strong affinity to the bleomycin family of antibiotics. Binds to CL990; an antimitotic-antibiotic compound. From Klebsiella pneumoniae.
   3734..3855    +  polyA_signal   SV40 poly(A) signal: SV40 polyadenylation signal
   3928..3944    -  protein_bind   lac operator: The lac repressor binds to the lac operator to inhibit transcription in E. coli. This inhibition can be relieved by adding lactose or isopropyl-β-D-thiogalactopyranoside (IPTG). lac repressor encoded by lacI
   3952..3982    -  promoter       lac promoter: promoter for the E. coli lac operon
   3997..4018    -  protein_bind   CAP binding site: CAP binding activates transcription in the presence of cAMP. E. coli catabolite activator protein
   4031..4123    -  CDS            lacI (fragment): lac repressor; lacI; The lac repressor binds to the lac operator to inhibit transcription in E. coli. This inhibition can be relieved by adding lactose or isopropyl-β-D-thiogalactopyranoside (IPTG).
   4125..4258    -  rep_origin     RSF ori (fragment): Plasmids containing the RSF 1030 origin of replication can be propagated in E. coli cells that contain additional plasmids with compatible origins.
