[The description below was written by a language model from this plasmid's Addgene catalogue record and pLannotate feature annotations shown in this document.]
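Description:
LEA1_APHAV_Chakrabortee pSecTag (pBS0254) is a 4.3 kb mammalian expression plasmid carrying the late embryogenesis abundant protein LEA1 from the anhydrobiotic nematode Aphelenchus avenae. The catalogue lists the backbone as YK 02, while the name and depositor comments tie it to the pSecTag family, with pSecTag2 B named as the matching negative control. It is maintained in E. coli at high copy through a ColE1/pUC-type origin and selected with ampicillin via the β-lactamase gene and its native promoter. Short fragments annotated as bom, lacI, lac promoter/operator and RSF ori appear to be backbone remnants rather than functional modules.

Expression in mammalian cells is driven by the human CMV immediate early enhancer and promoter. A T7 promoter sits just downstream, followed by a short match to a FLAG epitope, which suggests an N-terminal tag, although only a fragment of a 2xFLAG feature was detected. The LEA1_APHAV coding region follows. The annotation software matched only about 300 bp to the reference protein, whereas the catalogue gives the insert as 492 bp, introduced by Gibson cloning. No secretion leader is annotated, and no polyadenylation signal is annotated immediately after the insert. Downstream lies an EM7 promoter driving the Sh ble gene (Zeocin/bleomycin resistance), followed by an SV40 poly(A) signal. No mammalian promoter for this marker appears in the feature table.

The plasmid belongs to a panel of natural and designed proteins inspired by extremotolerant organisms, tested for condensate formation and effects on apoptosis in human cells. In that assay this construct ranked among the worst performers, inducing apoptosis rather than attenuating it.
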