Addgene plasmid #185143: LEA1_APHAV_Chakrabortee pSecTag (pBS0254)
Purpose: For the mammalian expression of the nematode (Aphelenchus avenae) protein LEA1_APHAV. This is one of the bottom performing targets in our apoptosis assay (it induced apoptosis).
Depositing lab: Pamela Silver. Depositing organization: Harvard Medical School. Publication: Natural and Designed Proteins Inspired by Extremotolerant Organisms Can Form Condensates and Attenuate Apoptosis in Human Cells. Veling MT, Nguyen DT, Thadani NN, Oster ME, Rollins NJ, Brock KP, Bethel NP, Lim S, Baker D, Way JC, Marks DS, Chang RL, Silver PA. ACS Synth Biol. 2022 Mar 18;11(3):1292-1302. doi: 10.1021/acssynbio.1c00572. Epub 2022 Feb 18. PubMed 35176859.
Backbone
  Vector backbone: YK 02
  Vector type: Mammalian Expression
Growth in bacteria
  Bacterial resistance: Ampicillin, 100 μg/mL
  Growth temperature: 37°C
  Growth strain: DH5alpha
  Copy number: High Copy
Gene/Insert
  Gene/Insert name: LEA1_APHAV
  Species: A. avenae
  Insert size (bp): 492
  Cloning method: Gibson Cloning
Terms and licenses: Academic/Nonprofit Terms; Industry Terms: Not Available to Industry
Depositor comments: This is one of the bottom performing targets in our apoptosis assay (it induced apoptosis). See supplemental table 2 in our paper to see its performance in our assay. The negative control for this assay is pSecTag2 B which can be obtained from Thermo here https://www.thermofisher.com/order/catalog/product/V90020
How to cite: LEA1_APHAV_Chakrabortee pSecTag (pBS0254) was a gift from Pamela Silver (Addgene plasmid # 185143 ; http://n2t.net/addgene:185143 ; RRID:Addgene_185143)
